Addgene plasmid #1956: pFastBac1 hBRM
Depositing lab: Robert Kingston. Depositing organization: Massachusetts General Hospital. Publication: Reconstitution of a core chromatin remodeling complex from SWI/SNF subunits. Phelan ML, Sif S, Narlikar GJ, Kingston RE. Mol Cell 1999 Feb;3(2):247-53. 10.1016/S1097-2765(00)80315-9 PubMed 10078207.
Backbone
  Vector backbone: pFastBac1
  Backbone manufacturer: Invitrogen
  Backbone size w/o insert (bp): 4775
  Vector type: Insect Expression
  Selectable markers: Gentamicin
Growth in bacteria
  Bacterial resistance: Ampicillin, 100 μg/mL
  Growth temperature: 37°C
  Growth strain: DH5alpha
  Copy number: High Copy
Gene/Insert
  Gene/Insert name: BRM (alt name: BAF190b)
  Species: H. sapiens (human)
  Entrez Gene: SMARCA2 (a.k.a. BAF190, BIS, BRM, NCBRS, SAMRCA2, SNF2, SNF2L2, SNF2LA, SWI2, Sth1p, hBRM, hSNF2a)
  Tag / fusion protein: flag (C terminal on insert)
  Cloning method: Restriction Enzyme; 5′ cloning site EcoRI (not destroyed); 3′ cloning site EcoRI (not destroyed)
  Sequencing primers: 5′ Polyhedrin forward
Terms and licenses: Academic/Nonprofit Terms; Industry Terms: Not Available to Industry
Depositor comments: A C-terminal Flag tag was added to hBRM by PCR using a 3' primer designed to incorporate the FLAG sequence (DYKDDDDK) before the stop codon, followed by EcoRI and KpnI restriction sites. The PCR product was digested with HpaI and KpnI, and inserted into pCG/hBrm. pCG/FL-hBrm was digested with EcoRI, and the resulting fragment was cloned into the EcoRI site of pFastBac1. (kingston #1234)
How to cite: pFastBac1 hBRM was a gift from Robert Kingston (Addgene plasmid # 1956 ; http://n2t.net/addgene:1956 ; RRID:Addgene_1956)
