[The description below was written by a language model from this plasmid's Addgene catalogue record.]
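Description:
pFastBac1 hBRM is an insect-cell expression construct built on the commercial pFastBac1 backbone (about 4.8 kb without insert), a baculovirus donor plasmid of the Bac-to-Bac type. It is maintained in standard E. coli cloning strains as a high-copy plasmid under ampicillin selection. The record also lists gentamicin as a selectable marker. In pFastBac1-type donors, the gentamicin resistance gene normally lies within the mini-Tn7 transposable segment alongside the expression cassette, so it can be used to select for transposition into a baculovirus bacmid. No feature table is provided, so the origin, Tn7 arms and polyadenylation signal are inferred from the general design of this backbone and are not documented for this clone.

The insert is human BRM (SMARCA2, also called BAF190b or hSNF2a), one of the two alternative catalytic ATPase subunits of mammalian SWI/SNF chromatin remodeling complexes. A FLAG epitope was added by PCR to the C terminus, immediately before the stop codon. The tagged coding region was first assembled in a pCG-based intermediate plasmid, then moved as an EcoRI fragment into the single EcoRI site of pFastBac1, where both flanking sites are retained. Because the same enzyme was used at both ends, the cloning was not directional. The promoter is not stated explicitly, but the listed polyhedrin forward sequencing primer is consistent with expression from the strong, very late baculoviral polyhedrin promoter that is standard in this vector.

The construct is meant for generating recombinant baculovirus that produces FLAG-tagged hBRM in insect cells, which allows anti-FLAG affinity purification. The associated work used such proteins to reconstitute a core chromatin remodeling complex from individual SWI/SNF subunits.
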