>Addgene plasmid #1956 | pFastBac1 hBRM | addgene partial sequence | sequence record 16928 | 1956 with polyhedrin-F
GGATCCCGGTCCGAAGCGCGCGGAATTTTCAGAAGATAAAGTCGGAGATTGTGGAAAGACTTGACTTGCA
GCATTACTCTACTGACTGGCAGAGACAGGAGAGGTAGATGTCAACGCCCACAGACCCTGGTGCGATGCCC
CACCCAGGGCCTTCGCCGGGGCCTGGGCCTTCCCCTGGGCCAATTCTTGGGCCTAGTCCAGGACCAGGAC
CATCCCCAGGTTCCGTCCACAGCATGATGGGGCCAAGTCCTGGACCTCCAAGTGTCTCCCATCCTATGCC
GACGATGGGGTCCACAGACTTCCCACAGGAAGGCATGCATCAAATGCATAAGCCCATCGATGGTATACAT
GACAAGGGGATTGTAGAAGACATCCATTGTGGATCCATGAAGGGCACTGGTATGCGACCACCTCACCCAG
GCATGGGCCCTCCCCAGAGTCCAATGGATCAACACAGCCAAGGTTATATGTCACCACACCCATCTCCATT
AGGAGCCCCAGAGCACGTCTCCAGCCCTATGTCTGGAGGAGGCCCAACTCCACCTCAGATGCCACCAAGC
CCGCCGGGGGCCCTCATCCCAGGTGATCCGCAGGCCATGAGCCAGCCCAACAGAGGTCCCTCACCTTTCA
GTCCTGTCCAGCTGCATCATCTTCGAGCTC
